>Addgene plasmid #225252 | pRSETA-qmTQ2-glucose | addgene full sequence | sequence record 446186 | Addgene NGS Result
GATCTCGATCCCGCGAAATTAATACGACTCACTATAGGGAGACCACAACGGTTTCCCTCTAGAAATAATT
TTGTTTAACTTTAAGAAGGAGATATACATATGCGGGGTTCTCATCATCATCATCATCATGGTATGGCTAG
CATGACTGGTGGACAGCAAATGGGTCGGGATCTGTACGACGATGACGATAAGGATCGATGGGGATCCGAG
CTCGAGATGGTGAGCAAGGGCGAGGAGCTGTTCACCGGGGTGGTGCCCATCCTGGTCGAGCTGGACGGCG
ACGTAAACGGCCACAAGTTCAGCGTGTCCGGCGAGGGCGAGGGCGATGCCACCTACGGCAAGCTGACCCT
GAAGTTCATCTGCACCACCGGCAAGCTGCCCGTGCCCTGGCCCACCCTCGTGACCACCCTGTCCTGGGGC
GTGCAGTGCTTCGCCCGCTACCCCGACCACATGAAGCAGCACGACTTCTTCAAGTCCGCCATGCCCGAAG
GCTACGTCCAGGAGCGCACCATCTTCTTCAAGGACGACGGCAACTACAAGACCCGCGCCGAGGTGAAGTT
CGAGGGCGACACCCTGGTGAACCGCATCGAGCTGAAGGGCATCGACTTCAAGGAGGACGGCAACATCCTG
GGGCACAAGCTGGAGTACAACTACGGTACCACTGATGGGCGCATTGGTGTAACAATCTATAAGTACGACG
ATAACTTTATGTCTGTAGTGCGCAAGGCTATTGAGCAAGATGCGAAAGCCGCGCCAGATGTTCAGCTGCT
GATGAATGATTCTCAGAATGACCAGTCCAAGCAGAACGATCAGATCGACGTATTGCTGGCGAAAGGGGTG
AAGGCACTGGCAATCAACCTGGTTGACCCGGCAGCTGCGGGTACGGTGATTGAGAAAGCGCGTGGGCAAA
ACGTGCCGGTGGTTTTCTTCAACAAAGAACCGTCTCGTAAGGCGCTGGATAGCTACGACAAAGCCTACTA
CGTTGGCACTGACTCCAAAGAGTCCGGCATTATTCAAGGCGATTTGATTGCTAAACACTGGGCGGCGAAT
CAGGGTTGGGATCTGAACAAAGACGGTCAGATTCAGTTCGTACTGCTGAAAGGTGAACCGGGCCATCCGG
ATGCAGAAGCACGTACCACTTACGTGATTAAAGAATTGAACGATAAAGGCATCAAAACTGAACAGTTACA
GTTAGATACCGCAATGTGGGACACCGCTCAGGCGAAAGATAAGATGGACGCCTGGCTGTCTGGCCCGAAC
GCCAACAAAATCGAAGTGGTTATCGCCAACAACGATGCGATGGCAATGGGCGCGGTTGAAGCGCTGAAAG
CACACAACAAGTCCAGCATTCCGGTGTTTGGCGTCGATGCGCTGCCAGAAGCGCTGGCGCTGGTGAAATC
CGGTGCACTGGCGGGCACCGTACTGAACGATGCTAACAACCAGGCGAAAGCGACCTTTGATCTGGCGAAA
AACCTGGCCGATGGTAAAGGTGCGGCTGATGGCACCAACTGGAAAATCGACAACAAAGTGGTCCGCGTAC
CTTATGTTGGCGTAGATAAAGACAACCTGTATGAGGCACTGGAATTCTTCAGCGACAACGTCTATATCAC
CGCCGACAAGCAGAAGAACGGCATCAAGGCCAACTTCAAGATCCGCCACAACATCGAGGACGGCGGCGTG
CAGCTCGCCGACCACTACCAGCAGAACACCCCCATCGGCGACGGCCCCGTGCTGCTGCCCGACAACCACT
ACCTGAGCACCCAGTCCAAGCTGAGCAAAGACCCCAACGAGAAGCGCGATCACATGGTCCTGCTGGAGTT
CGTGACCGCCGCCGGGATCACTCTCGGCATGGACGAGCTGTACAAGTAACGAAGCTTGATCCGGCTGCTA
ACAAAGCCCGAAAGGAAGCTGAGTTGGCTGCTGCCACCGCTGAGCAATAACTAGCATAACCCCTTGGGGC
CTCTAAACGGGTCTTGAGGGGTTTTTTGCTGAAAGGAGGAACTATATCCGGATCTGGCGTAATAGCGAAG
AGGCCCGCACCGATCGCCCTTCCCAACAGTTGCGCAGCCTGAATGGCGAATGGG
[124 nt withheld, positions 2085-2208]
C
[91 nt withheld, positions 2210-2300]
A
[49 nt withheld, positions 2302-2350]
CCTTTGACGTTGGAGTCCACGTTCTTT
[37 nt withheld, positions 2378-2414]
ACCCTATCTCGGTCTATTCTTTTGATTTATAAGGGATTTTGCCGATTTCGGCCTATTGGTTAAAAAATGA
GCTGATTTAACAAAAATTTAACGCGAATTTTAACAAAATATTAACGCTTACAATTTAGGTGGCACTTTTC
GGGGAAATGTGCGCGGAACCCCTATTTGTTTATTTTTCTAAATACATTCAAATATGTATCCGCTCATGAG
ACAATAACCCTGATAAATGCTTCAATAATATTGAAAAAGGAAGAGTATGAGTATTCAACATTTCCGTGTC
GCCCTTATTCCCTTTTTTGCGGCATTTTGCCTTCCTGTTTTTGCTCACCCAGAAACGCTGGTGAAAGTAA
AAGATGCTGAAGATCAGTTGGGTGCACGAGTGGGTTACATCGAACTGGATCTCAACAGCGGTAAGATCCT
TGAGAGTTTTCGCCCCGAAGAACGTTTTCCAATGATGAGCACTTTTAAAGTTCTGCTATGTGGCGCGGTA
TTATCCCGTATTGACGCCGGGCAAGAGCAACTCGGTCGCCGCATACACTATTCTCAGAATGACTTGGTTG
AGTACTCACCAGTCACAGAAAAGCATCTTACGGATGGCATGACAGTAAGAGAATTATGCAGTGCTGCCAT
AACCATGAGTGATAACACTGCGGCCAACTTACTTCTGACAACGATCGGAGGACCGAAGGAGCTAACCGCT
TTTTTGCACAACATGGGGGATCATGTAACTCGCCTTGATCGTTGGGAACCGGAGCTGAATGAAGCCATAC
CAAACGACGAGCGTGACACCACGATGCCTGTAGCAATGGCAACAACGTTGCGCAAACTATTAACTGGCGA
ACTACTTACTCTAGCTTCCCGGCAACAATTAATAGACTGGATGGAGGCGGATAAAGTTGCAGGACCACTT
CTGCGCTCGGCCCTTCCGGCTGGCTGGTTTATTGCTGATAAATCTGGAGCCGGTGAGCGTGGGTCTCGCG
GTATCATTGCAGCACTGGGGCCAGATGGTAAGCCCTCCCGTATCGTAGTTATCTACACGACGGGGAGTCA
GGCAACTATGGATGAACGAAATAGACAGATCGCTGAGATAGGTGCCTCACTGATTAAGCATTGGTAACTG
TCAGACCAAGTTTACTCATATATACTTTAGATTGATTTAAAACTTCATTTTTAATTTAAAAGGATCTAGG
TGAAGATCCTTTTTGATAATCTCATGACCAAAATCCCTTAACGTGAGTTTTCGTTCCACTGAGCGTCAGA
CCCCGTAGAAAAGATCAAAGGATCTTCTTGAGATCCTTTTTTTCTGCGCGTAATCTGCTGCTTGCAAACA
AAAAAACCACCGCTACCAGCGGTGGTTTGTTTGCCGGATCAAGAGCTACCAACTCTTTTTCCGAAGGTAA
CTGGCTTCAGCAGAGCGCAGATACCAAATACTGTTCTTCTAGTGTAGCCGTAGTTAGGCCACCACTTCAA
GAACTCTGTAGCACCGCCTACATACCTCGCTCTGCTAATCCTGTTACCAGTGGCTGCTGCCAGTGGCGAT
AAGTCGTGTCTTACCGGGTTGGACTCAAGACGATAGTTACCGGATAAGGCGCAGCGGTCGGGCTGAACGG
GGGGTTCGTGCACACAGCCCAGCTTGGAGCGAACGACCTACACCGAACTGAGATACCTACAGCGTGAGCT
ATGAGAAAGCGCCACGCTTCCCGAAGGGAGAAAGGCGGACAGGTATCCGGTAAGCGGCAGGGTCGGAACA
GGAGAGCGCACGAGGGAGCTTCCAGGGGGAAACGCCTGGTATCTTTATAGTCCTGTCGGGTTTCGCCACC
TCTGACTTGAGCGTCGATTTTTGTGATGCTCGTCAGGGGGGCGGAGCCTATGGAAAAACGCCAGCAACGC
GGCCTTTTTACGGTTCCTGGCCTTTTGCTGGCCTTTTGCTCACATGTTCTTTCCTGCGTTATCCCCTGAT
TCTGTGGATAACCGTATTACCGCCTTTGAGTGAGCTGATACCGCTCGCCGCAGCCGAACGACCGAGCGCA
GCGAGTCAGTGAGCGAGGAAGCGGAAGAGCGCCCAATACGCAAACCGCCTCTCCCCGCGCGTTGGCCGAT
TCATTAATGCAG
Features (pLannotate 1.2.2; 16 found; start..end, strand, type, name):
     20..38      +  promoter       T7 promoter: promoter for bacteriophage T7 RNA polymerase
     70..92      +  RBS            RBS: efficient ribosome binding site from bacteriophage T7 gene 10 (Olins and Rangwala, 1989)
    112..132     +  CDS            capTEV™ (fragment): composite tag for in vivo biotinylation, TEV protease cleavage, and 6xHis tagging
    133..165     +  CDS            T7 tag (gene 10 leader): leader peptide from bacteriophage T7 gene 10 promotes efficient translation in E. coli
    169..192     +  CDS            Xpress™ tag: Xpress™ epitope tag, including an enterokinase recognition and cleavage site
    217..654     +  CDS            VN155(I152L) (fragment): improved N-terminal fragment of mVenus for use in bimolecular fluorescence complementation (BiFC) (Kodama and Hu, 2010)
    664..1575    +  CDS            mglB (fragment): DGAL_ECOLI - Experimental evidence at protein level: Swiss-Prot protein existence level 1. This protein is involved in the active transport of galactose and glucose. It plays a role in the chemotaxis towards the two sugars by interacting with the trg chemoreceptor. From Escherichia coli (strain K12).
   1589..1869    +  CDS            mTurquoise (fragment): enhanced monomeric variant of CFP (Goedhart et al., 2010) mammalian codon-optimized
   1884..1933    +  CDS            SET1 (fragment): solubility-enhancement tag derived from T7 phage gene 10B
   1941..1988    +  terminator     T7 terminator: transcription terminator for bacteriophage T7 RNA polymerase
   2014..2080    +  CDS            lacZα (fragment): LacZα fragment of β-galactosidase; lacZ fragment
   2085..2513    +  rep_origin     f1 ori (sequence partly withheld): f1 bacteriophage origin of replication; arrow indicates direction of (+) strand synthesis
   2566..2670    +  promoter       AmpR promoter: bla
   2671..3531    +  CDS            AmpR: β-lactamase; bla; confers resistance to ampicillin, carbenicillin, and related antibiotics
   3702..4290    +  rep_origin     ori: high-copy-number ColE1/pMB1/pBR322/pUC origin of replication
   4473..4526    +  CDS            lacI (fragment): lac repressor; lacI; The lac repressor binds to the lac operator to inhibit transcription in E. coli. This inhibition can be relieved by adding lactose or isopropyl-β-D-thiogalactopyranoside (IPTG).
