[The description below was written by a language model from this plasmid's Addgene catalogue record and pLannotate feature annotations shown in this document.]
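Description:
pRSETA-qmTQ2-glucose is a bacterial expression plasmid built on the pRSETA backbone for producing qmTQ2-glucose, a synthetic, genetically encoded cyan fluorescent biosensor that reports glucose through changes in fluorescence lifetime (FLIM). The plasmid is about 4.5 kb. It replicates in E. coli from a high-copy ColE1/pUC-type origin and is selected with ampicillin through the β-lactamase gene and its own promoter. An f1 phage origin is also present, a standard backbone element that allows single-stranded DNA production. Short lacZα and lacI fragments in the annotation appear to be backbone remnants rather than functional genes.

Expression is driven by the T7 promoter, followed by the phage T7 gene 10 ribosome binding site and closed by the T7 terminator, so a host supplying T7 RNA polymerase is needed for protein production. The open reading frame begins with the pRSET leader: a 6xHis tag for metal-affinity purification, the T7 gene 10 leader tag, and the Xpress epitope, which includes an enterokinase cleavage site. The roughly 1.65 kb insert was assembled by Gibson cloning. In the feature table it appears as an N-terminal GFP-family fragment (matched automatically to an mVenus-derived BiFC fragment), then most of E. coli MglB, the periplasmic galactose/glucose-binding protein, then a C-terminal fragment matched to mTurquoise. This layout indicates that the sugar-binding domain is inserted within the mTurquoise2-based fluorescent protein, so the two flanking pieces are most likely halves of one cyan protein. In such a design, glucose binding would change the chromophore environment and therefore the lifetime. The construct is suited to purifying the His-tagged sensor for in vitro characterisation.
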