Addgene plasmid #225252: pRSETA-qmTQ2-glucose
Purpose: Bacterial expression of N-terminal His-tagged qmTQ2-glucose, a cyan fluorescent FLIM biosensor for detecting glucose
Depositing lab: Yasushi Okada. Depositing organization: RIKEN. Publication: Development of fluorescence lifetime biosensors for ATP, cAMP, citrate, and glucose using the mTurquoise2-based platform. Zhong C, Arai S, Okada Y. Cell Rep Methods. 2024 Nov 18;4(11):100902. doi: 10.1016/j.crmeth.2024.100902. PubMed 39561716.
Backbone
  Vector backbone: pRSETA
  Backbone size w/o insert (bp): 2897
  Vector type: Bacterial Expression
Growth in bacteria
  Bacterial resistance: Ampicillin, 100 μg/mL
  Growth temperature: 37°C
  Growth strain: DH5alpha
  Copy number: High Copy
Gene/Insert
  Gene/Insert name: qmTQ2-glucose
  Species: Synthetic
  Insert size (bp): 1653
  Promoter: T7 promoter
  Tag / fusion protein: 6XHis, T7 tag, XpressTM tag (N terminal on insert)
  Cloning method: Gibson Cloning
Terms and licenses: Academic/Nonprofit Terms; Industry Terms: Not Available to Industry
How to cite: pRSETA-qmTQ2-glucose was a gift from Yasushi Okada (Addgene plasmid # 225252 ; http://n2t.net/addgene:225252 ; RRID:Addgene_225252)
